>Addgene plasmid #198487 | Lenti-guide-puro mCert1-1 | addgene full sequence | sequence record 390761 | Addgene NGS Result
TAACAAATTGGCTGTGGTATATAAAATTATTCATAATGATAGTAGGAGGCTTGGTAGGTTTAAGAATAGT
TTTTGCTGTACTTTCTATAGTGAATAGAGTTAGGCAGGGATATTCACCATTATCGTTTCAGACCCACCTC
CCAACCCCGAGGGGACCCAGAGAGGGCCTATTTCCCATGATTCCTTCATATTTGCATATACGATACAAGG
CTGTTAGAGAGATAATTAGAATTAATTTGACTGTAAACACAAAGATATTAGTACAAAATACGTGACGTAG
AAAGTAATAATTTCTTGGGTAGTTTGCAGTTTTAAAATTATGTTTTAAAATGGACTATCATATGCTTACC
GTAACTTGAAAGTATTTCGATTTCTTGGCTTTATATATCTTGTGGAAAGGACGAAACACCGTAATCCGGC
CCTCCGAAACGGTTTTAGAGCTAGAAATAGCAAGTTAAAATAAGGCTAGTCCGTTATCAACTTGAAAAAG
TGGCACCGAGTCGGTGCTTTTTTAAGCTTGGCGTAACTAGATCTTGAGACAAATGGCAGTATTCATCCAC
AATTTTAAAAGAAAAGGGGGGATTGGGGGGTACAGTGCAGGGGAAAGAATAGTAGACATAATAGCAACAG
ACATACAAACTAAAGAATTACAAAAACAAATTACAAAAATTCAAAATTTTCGGGTTTATTACAGGGACAG
CAGAGATCCACTTTGGCGCCGGCTCGAGGGGGCCCGGGTGCAAAGATGGATAAAGTTTTAAACAGAGAGG
AATCTTTGCAGCTAATGGACCTTCTAGGTCTTGAAAGGAGTGGGAATTGGCTCCGGTGCCCGTCAGTGGG
CAGAGCGCACATCGCCCACAGTCCCCGAGAAGTTGGGGGGAGGGGTCGGCAATTGATCCGGTGCCTAGAG
AAGGTGGCGCGGGGTAAACTGGGAAAGTGATGTCGTGTACTGGCTCCGCCTTTTTCCCGAGGGTGGGGGA
GAACCGTATATAAGTGCAGTAGTCGCCGTGAACGTTCTTTTTCGCAACGGGTTTGCCGCCAGAACACAGG
TAAGTGCCGTGTGTGGTTCCCGCGGGCCTGGCCTCTTTACGGGTTATGGCCCTTGCGTGCCTTGAATTAC
TTCCACCTGGCTGCAGTACGTGATTCTTGATCCCGAGCTTCGGGTTGGAAGTGGGTGGGAGAGTTCGAGG
CCTTGCGCTTAAGGAGCCCCTTCGCCTCGTGCTTGAGTTGAGGCCTGGCCTGGGCGCTGGGGCCGCCGCG
TGCGAATCTGGTGGCACCTTCGCGCCTGTCTCGCTGCTTTCGATAAGTCTCTAGCCATTTAAAATTTTTG
ATGACCTGCTGCGACGCTTTTTTTCTGGCAAGATAGTCTTGTAAATGCGGGCCAAGATCTGCACACTGGT
ATTTCGGTTTTTGGGGCCGCGGGCGGCGACGGGGCCCGTGCGTCCCAGCGCACATGTTCGGCGAGGCGGG
GCCTGCGAGCGCGGCCACCGAGAATCGGACGGGGGTAGTCTCAAGCTGGCCGGCCTGCTCTGGTGCCTGG
CCTCGCGCCGCCGTGTATCGCCCCGCCCTGGGCGGCAAGGCTGGCCCGGTCGGCACCAGTTGCGTGAGCG
GAAAGATGGCCGCTTCCCGGCCCTGCTGCAGGGAGCTCAAAATGGAGGACGCGGCGCTCGGGAGAGCGGG
CGGGTGAGTCACCCACACAAAGGAAAAGGGCCTTTCCGTCCTCAGCCGTCGCTTCATGTGACTCCACGGA
GTACCGGGCGCCGTCCAGGCACCTCGATTAGTTCTCGAGCTTTTGGAGTACGTCGTCTTTAGGTTGGGGG
GAGGGGTTTTATGCGATGGAGTTTCCCCACACTGAGTGGGTGGAGACTGAAGTTAGGCCAGCTTGGCACT
TGATGTAATTCTCCTTGGAATTTGCCCTTTTTGAGTTTGGATCTTGGTTCATTCTCAAGCCTCAGACAGT
GGTTCAAAGTTTTTTTCTTCCATTTCAGGTGTCGTGACGTACGGCCACCATGACCGAGTACAAGCCCACG
GTGCGCCTCGCCACCCGCGACGACGTCCCCAGGGCCGTACGCACCCTCGCCGCCGCGTTCGCCGACTACC
CCGCCACGCGCCACACCGTCGATCCGGACCGCCACATCGAGCGGGTCACCGAGCTGCAAGAACTCTTCCT
CACGCGCGTCGGGCTCGACATCGGCAAGGTGTGGGTCGCGGACGACGGCGCCGCCGTGGCGGTCTGGACC
ACGCCGGAGAGCGTCGAAGCGGGGGCGGTGTTCGCCGAGATCGGCCCGCGCATGGCCGAGTTGAGCGGTT
CCCGGCTGGCCGCGCAGCAACAGATGGAAGGCCTCCTGGCGCCGCACCGGCCCAAGGAGCCCGCGTGGTT
CCTGGCCACCGTCGGAGTCTCGCCCGACCACCAGGGCAAGGGTCTGGGCAGCGCCGTCGTGCTCCCCGGA
GTGGAGGCGGCCGAGCGCGCCGGGGTGCCCGCCTTCCTGGAGACCTCCGCGCCCCGCAACCTCCCCTTCT
ACGAGCGGCTCGGCTTCACCGTCACCGCCGACGTCGAGGTGCCCGAAGGACCGCGCACCTGGTGCATGAC
CCGCAAGCCCGGTGCCTGAACGCGTTAAGTCGACAATCAACCTCTGGATTACAAAATTTGTGAAAGATTG
ACTGGTATTCTTAACTATGTTGCTCCTTTTACGCTATGTGGATACGCTGCTTTAATGCCTTTGTATCATG
CTATTGCTTCCCGTATGGCTTTCATTTTCTCCTCCTTGTATAAATCCTGGTTGCTGTCTCTTTATGAGGA
GTTGTGGCCCGTTGTCAGGCAACGTGGCGTGGTGTGCACTGTGTTTGCTGACGCAACCCCCACTGGTTGG
GGCATTGCCACCACCTGTCAGCTCCTTTCCGGGACTTTCGCTTTCCCCCTCCCTATTGCCACGGCGGAAC
TCATCGCCGCCTGCCTTGCCCGCTGCTGGACAGGGGCTCGGCTGTTGGGCACTGACAATTCCGTGGTGTT
GTCGGGGAAATCATCGTCCTTTCCTTGGCTGCTCGCCTGTGTTGCCACCTGGATTCTGCGCGGGACGTCC
TTCTGCTACGTCCCTTCGGCCCTCAATCCAGCGGACCTTCCTTCCCGCGGCCTGCTGCCGGCTCTGCGGC
CTCTTCCGCGTCTTCGCCTTCGCCCTCAGACGAGTCGGATCTCCCTTTGGGCCGCCTCCCCGCGTCGACT
TTAAGACCAATGACTTACAAGGCAGCTGTAGATCTTAGCCACTTTTTAAAAGAAAAGGGGGGACTGGAAG
GGCTAATTCACTCCCAACGAAGACAAGATCTGCTTTTTGCTTGTACTGGGTCTCTCTGGTTAGACCAGAT
CTGAGCCTGGGAGCTCTCTGGCTAACTAGGGAACCCACTGCTTAAGCCTCAATAAAGCTTGCCTTGAGTG
CTTCAAGTAGTGTGTGCCCGTCTGTTGTGTGACTCTGGTAACTAGAGATCCCTCAGACCCTTTTAGTCAG
TGTGGAAAATCTCTAGCAGTACGTATAGTAGTTCATGTCATCTTATTATTCAGTATTTATAACTTGCAAA
GAAATGAATATCAGAGAGTGAGAGGAACTTGTTTATTGCAGCTTATAATGGTTACAAATAAAGCAATAGC
ATCACAAATTTCACAAATAAAGCATTTTTTTCACTGCATTCTAGTTGTGGTTTGTCCAAACTCATCAATG
TATCTTATCATGTCTGGCTCTAGCTATCCCGCCCCTAACTCCGCCCATCCCGCCCCTAACTCCGCCCAGT
TCCGCCCATTCTCCGCCCCATGGCTGACTAATTTTTTTTATTTATGCAGAGGCCGAGGCCGCCTCGGCCT
CTGAGCTATTCCAGAAGTAGTGAGGAGGCTTTTTTGGAGGCCTAGGGACGTACCCAATTCGCCCTATAGT
GAGTCGTATTACGCGCGCTCACTGGCCGTCGTTTTACAACGTCGTGACTGGGAAAACCCTGGCGTTACCC
AACTTAATCGCCTTGCAGCACATCCCCCTTTCGCCAGCTGGCGTAATAGCGAAGAGGCCCGCACCGATCG
CCCTTCCCAACAGTTGCGCAGCCTGAATGGCGAATGGG
[124 nt withheld, positions 4099-4222]
C
[91 nt withheld, positions 4224-4314]
A
[49 nt withheld, positions 4316-4364]
CCTTTGACGTTGGAGTCCACGTTCTTT
[37 nt withheld, positions 4392-4428]
ACCCTATCTCGGTCTATTCTTTTGATTTATAAGGGATTTTGCCGATTTCGGCCTATTGGTTAAAAAATGA
GCTGATTTAACAAAAATTTAACGCGAATTTTAACAAAATATTAACGCTTACAATTTAGGTGGCACTTTTC
GGGGAAATGTGCGCGGAACCCCTATTTGTTTATTTTTCTAAATACATTCAAATATGTATCCGCTCATGAG
ACAATAACCCTGATAAATGCTTCAATAATATTGAAAAAGGAAGAGTATGAGTATTCAACATTTCCGTGTC
GCCCTTATTCCCTTTTTTGCGGCATTTTGCCTTCCTGTTTTTGCTCACCCAGAAACGCTGGTGAAAGTAA
AAGATGCTGAAGATCAGTTGGGTGCACGAGTGGGTTACATCGAACTGGATCTCAACAGCGGTAAGATCCT
TGAGAGTTTTCGCCCCGAAGAACGTTTTCCAATGATGAGCACTTTTAAAGTTCTGCTATGTGGCGCGGTA
TTATCCCGTATTGACGCCGGGCAAGAGCAACTCGGTCGCCGCATACACTATTCTCAGAATGACTTGGTTG
AGTACTCACCAGTCACAGAAAAGCATCTTACGGATGGCATGACAGTAAGAGAATTATGCAGTGCTGCCAT
AACCATGAGTGATAACACTGCGGCCAACTTACTTCTGACAACGATCGGAGGACCGAAGGAGCTAACCGCT
TTTTTGCACAACATGGGGGATCATGTAACTCGCCTTGATCGTTGGGAACCGGAGCTGAATGAAGCCATAC
CAAACGACGAGCGTGACACCACGATGCCTGTAGCAATGGCAACAACGTTGCGCAAACTATTAACTGGCGA
ACTACTTACTCTAGCTTCCCGGCAACAATTAATAGACTGGATGGAGGCGGATAAAGTTGCAGGACCACTT
CTGCGCTCGGCCCTTCCGGCTGGCTGGTTTATTGCTGATAAATCTGGAGCCGGTGAGCGTGGGTCTCGCG
GTATCATTGCAGCACTGGGGCCAGATGGTAAGCCCTCCCGTATCGTAGTTATCTACACGACGGGGAGTCA
GGCAACTATGGATGAACGAAATAGACAGATCGCTGAGATAGGTGCCTCACTGATTAAGCATTGGTAACTG
TCAGACCAAGTTTACTCATATATACTTTAGATTGATTTAAAACTTCATTTTTAATTTAAAAGGATCTAGG
TGAAGATCCTTTTTGATAATCTCATGACCAAAATCCCTTAACGTGAGTTTTCGTTCCACTGAGCGTCAGA
CCCCGTAGAAAAGATCAAAGGATCTTCTTGAGATCCTTTTTTTCTGCGCGTAATCTGCTGCTTGCAAACA
AAAAAACCACCGCTACCAGCGGTGGTTTGTTTGCCGGATCAAGAGCTACCAACTCTTTTTCCGAAGGTAA
CTGGCTTCAGCAGAGCGCAGATACCAAATACTGTTCTTCTAGTGTAGCCGTAGTTAGGCCACCACTTCAA
GAACTCTGTAGCACCGCCTACATACCTCGCTCTGCTAATCCTGTTACCAGTGGCTGCTGCCAGTGGCGAT
AAGTCGTGTCTTACCGGGTTGGACTCAAGACGATAGTTACCGGATAAGGCGCAGCGGTCGGGCTGAACGG
GGGGTTCGTGCACACAGCCCAGCTTGGAGCGAACGACCTACACCGAACTGAGATACCTACAGCGTGAGCT
ATGAGAAAGCGCCACGCTTCCCGAAGGGAGAAAGGCGGACAGGTATCCGGTAAGCGGCAGGGTCGGAACA
GGAGAGCGCACGAGGGAGCTTCCAGGGGGAAACGCCTGGTATCTTTATAGTCCTGTCGGGTTTCGCCACC
TCTGACTTGAGCGTCGATTTTTGTGATGCTCGTCAGGGGGGCGGAGCCTATGGAAAAACGCCAGCAACGC
GGCCTTTTTACGGTTCCTGGCCTTTTGCTGGCCTTTTGCTCACATGTTCTTTCCTGCGTTATCCCCTGAT
TCTGTGGATAACCGTATTACCGCCTTTGAGTGAGCTGATACCGCTCGCCGCAGCCGAACGACCGAGCGCA
GCGAGTCAGTGAGCGAGGAAGCGGAAGAGCGCCCAATACGCAAACCGCCTCTCCCCGCGCGTTGGCCGAT
TCATTAATGCAGCTGGCACGACAGGTTTCCCGACTGGAAAGCGGGCAGTGAGCGCAACGCAATTAATGTG
AGTTAGCTCACTCATTAGGCACCCCAGGCTTTACACTTTATGCTTCCGGCTCGTATGTTGTGTGGAATTG
TGAGCGGATAACAATTTCACACAGGAAACAGCTATGACCATGATTACGCCAAGCGCGCAATTAACCCTCA
CTAAAGGGAACAAAAGCTGGAGCTGCAAGCTTAATGTAGTCTTATGCAATACTCTTGTAGTCTTGCAACA
TGGTAACGATGAGTTAGCAACATGCCTTACAAGGAGAGAAAAAGCACCGTGCATGCCGATTGGTGGAAGT
AAGGTGGTACGATCGTGCCTTATTAGGAAGGCAACAGACGGGTCTGACATGGATTGGACGAACCACTGAA
TTGCCGCATTGCAGAGATATTGTATTTAAGTGCCTAGCTCGATACATAAACGGGTCTCTCTGGTTAGACC
AGATCTGAGCCTGGGAGCTCTCTGGCTAACTAGGGAACCCACTGCTTAAGCCTCAATAAAGCTTGCCTTG
AGTGCTTCAAGTAGTGTGTGCCCGTCTGTTGTGTGACTCTGGTAACTAGAGATCCCTCAGACCCTTTTAG
TCAGTGTGGAAAATCTCTAGCAGTGGCGCCCGAACAGGGACTTGAAAGCGAAAGGGAAACCAGAGGAGCT
CTCTCGACGCAGGACTCGGCTTGCTGAAGCGCGCACGGCAAGAGGCGAGGGGCGGCGACTGGTGAGTACG
CCAAAAATTTTGACTAGCGGAGGCTAGAAGGAGAGAGATGGGTGCGAGAGCGTCAGTATTAAGCGGGGGA
GAATTAGATCGCGATGGGAAAAAATTCGGTTAAGGCCAGGGGGAAAGAAAAAATATAAATTAAAACATAT
AGTATGGGCAAGCAGGGAGCTAGAACGATTCGCAGTTAATCCTGGCCTGTTAGAAACATCAGAAGGCTGT
AGACAAATACTGGGACAGCTACAACCATCCCTTCAGACAGGATCAGAAGAACTTAGATCATTATATAATA
CAGTAGCAACCCTCTATTGTGTGCATCAAAGGATAGAGATAAAAGACACCAAGGAAGCTTTAGACAAGAT
AGAGGAAGAGCAAAACAAAAGTAAGACCACCGCACAGCAAGCGGCCGCTGATCTTCAGACCTGGAGGAGG
AGATATGAGGGACAATTGGAGAAGTGAATTATATAAATATAAAGTAGTAAAAATTGAACCATTAGGAGTA
GCACCCACCAAGGCAAAGAGAAGAGTGGTGCAGAGAGAAAAAAGAGCAGTGGGAATAGGAGCTTTGTTCC
TTGGGTTCTTGGGAGCAGCAGGAAGCACTATGGGCGCAGCGTCAATGACGCTGACGGTACAGGCCAGACA
ATTATTGTCTGGTATAGTGCAGCAGCAGAACAATTTGCTGAGGGCTATTGAGGCGCAACAGCATCTGTTG
CAACTCACAGTCTGGGGCATCAAGCAGCTCCAGGCAAGAATCCTGGCTGTGGAAAGATACCTAAAGGATC
AACAGCTCCTGGGGATTTGGGGTTGCTCTGGAAAACTCATTTGCACCACTGCTGTGCCTTGGAATGCTAG
TTGGAGTAATAAATCTCTGGAACAGATTTGGAATCACACGACCTGGATGGAGTGGGACAGAGAAATTAAC
AATTACACAAGCTTAATACACTCCTTAATTGAAGAATCGCAAAACCAGCAAGAAAAGAATGAACAAGAAT
TATTGGAATTAGATAAATGGGCAAGTTTGTGGAATTGGTTTAACA
Features (pLannotate 1.2.2; 29 found; start..end, strand, type, name):
      3..158     +  CDS            env (fragment): ENV_HV1H2 - Experimental evidence at protein level: Swiss-Prot protein existence level 1. [Transmembrane protein gp41]: Acts as a class I viral fusion protein. Under the current model, the protein has at least 3 conformational states: pre-fusion native state, pre-hairpin intermediate state, and post-fusion hairpin state. During fusion of viral and target intracellular membranes, the coiled coil regions (heptad repeats) assume a trimer-of-hairpins structure, positioning the fusion peptide in close proximity to the C-terminal region of the ectodomain. The formation of this structure appears to d
    162..402     +  promoter       U6 promoter: RNA polymerase III promoter for human U6 snRNA
    432..507     +  misc_RNA       gRNA scaffold: guide RNA scaffold for the Streptococcus pyogenes CRISPR/Cas9 system
    563..680     +  misc_feature   cPPT/CTS: central polypurine tract and central termination sequence of HIV-1
    746..812     +  CDS            small t antigen (fragment): SV40 (simian virus 40) small t antigen
    838..1049    +  promoter       EF-1α core promoter: core promoter for human elongation factor EF-1α
   1050..1988    +  intron         EF-1α intron A: intron upstream of the start codon of human EF-1α
   2010..2609    +  CDS            PuroR (fragment): puromycin N-acetyltransferase; pac from Streptomyces; confers resistance to puromycin
   2625..3213    +  misc_feature   WPRE: woodchuck hepatitis virus posttranscriptional regulatory element
   3264..3283    +  misc_feature   cPPT/CTS (fragment): central polypurine tract and central termination sequence of HIV-1
   3285..3518    +  LTR            3' LTR (ΔU3): self-inactivating 3' long terminal repeat (LTR) from HIV-1
   3596..3717    +  polyA_signal   SV40 poly(A) signal: SV40 polyadenylation signal
   3757..3892    +  rep_origin     SV40 ori: SV40 origin of replication
   3913..3931    -  promoter       T7 promoter: promoter for bacteriophage T7 RNA polymerase
   3939..4094    +  CDS            lacZα (fragment): LacZα fragment of β-galactosidase; lacZ fragment
   4099..4527    +  rep_origin     f1 ori (sequence partly withheld): f1 bacteriophage origin of replication; arrow indicates direction of (+) strand synthesis
   4580..4684    +  promoter       AmpR promoter: bla
   4685..5545    +  CDS            AmpR: β-lactamase; bla; confers resistance to ampicillin, carbenicillin, and related antibiotics
   5716..6304    +  rep_origin     ori: high-copy-number ColE1/pMB1/pBR322/pUC origin of replication
   6487..6579    +  CDS            lacI (fragment): lac repressor; lacI; The lac repressor binds to the lac operator to inhibit transcription in E. coli. This inhibition can be relieved by adding lactose or isopropyl-β-D-thiogalactopyranoside (IPTG).
   6592..6613    +  protein_bind   CAP binding site: CAP binding activates transcription in the presence of cAMP. E. coli catabolite activator protein
   6628..6658    +  promoter       lac promoter: promoter for the E. coli lac operon
   6666..6682    +  protein_bind   lac operator: The lac repressor binds to the lac operator to inhibit transcription in E. coli. This inhibition can be relieved by adding lactose or isopropyl-β-D-thiogalactopyranoside (IPTG). lac repressor encoded by lacI
   6727..6745    +  promoter       T3 promoter: promoter for bacteriophage T3 RNA polymerase
   6773..6999    +  promoter       RSV promoter: Rous sarcoma virus enhancer/promoter
   7000..7180    +  LTR            5' LTR (truncated): truncated 5' long terminal repeat (LTR) from HIV-1
   7227..7352    +  misc_feature   HIV-1 Ψ: packaging signal of human immunodeficiency virus type 1
   7336..7699    +  CDS            HIV-1 gag (fragment): gag protein from human immunodeficiency virus 1; gag
   7845..8078    +  misc_feature   RRE: The Rev response element (RRE) of HIV-1 allows for Rev-dependent mRNA export from the nucleus to the cytoplasm.
