[The description below was written by a language model from this plasmid's Addgene catalogue record and pLannotate feature annotations shown in this document.]
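Description:
Lenti-guide-puro mCert1-1 is a lentiviral CRISPR guide RNA vector built on the lenti-guide puro backbone, made for stable expression of the first of a set of guides against mouse Cert1 (Entrez gene Col4a3bp, also known as CERT or GPBP). The 20-nucleotide spacer sits between a human U6 RNA polymerase III promoter and the Streptococcus pyogenes Cas9 gRNA scaffold, so transduced cells produce a complete single guide RNA. The plasmid encodes no Cas9 in the annotated features, so the nuclease must be supplied separately, for example by a Cas9-expressing cell line. The restriction sites used to insert the guide are not recorded.

The viral portion has a third-generation, self-inactivating layout. An RSV promoter fused to a truncated HIV-1 5' LTR drives genomic RNA production in packaging cells, followed by the Ψ packaging signal with a partial gag sequence, the Rev response element for Rev-dependent nuclear export, and a cPPT/CTS element, which is generally included to aid nuclear import of the viral genome. Downstream of the guide cassette, the EF-1α core promoter with its intron A drives puromycin N-acetyltransferase for selection of transduced mammalian cells. A WPRE boosts transcript expression, and the ΔU3 3' LTR inactivates LTR promoter activity after integration. Outside the LTRs lie an SV40 poly(A) signal and SV40 origin, an f1 origin, lac-region remnants and T7/T3 promoters.

In bacteria the plasmid replicates from a high-copy ColE1/pUC-type origin and is selected with ampicillin. It was deposited alongside a genome-wide screen for regulators of the Parkinson's disease-linked LRRK2 kinase, where it would serve for Cert1 knockout in mouse cells.
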