Addgene plasmid #198487: Lenti-guide-puro mCert1-1
Purpose: lentiviral stable expression of mCert1 gRNA 1
Depositing lab: Suzanne Pfeffer. Depositing organization: Stanford University. Publication: Genome-wide screen reveals Rab12 GTPase as a critical activator of Parkinson's disease-linked LRRK2 kinase. Dhekne HS, Tonelli F, Yeshaw WM, Chiang CY, Limouse C, Jaimon E, Purlyte E, Alessi DR, Pfeffer SR. Elife. 2023 Oct 24;12:e87098. doi: 10.7554/eLife.87098. PubMed 37874635.
Backbone
  Vector backbone: lenti-guide puro
  Vector type: Mammalian Expression, Lentiviral
  Selectable markers: Puromycin
Growth in bacteria
  Bacterial resistance: Ampicillin, 100 μg/mL
  Growth temperature: 37°C
  Growth strain: NEB Stable
  Copy number: High Copy
Gene/Insert
  Gene/Insert name: mCert1
  gRNA/shRNA sequence: TAATCCGGCCCTCCGAAACG
  Species: M. musculus (mouse)
  Insert size (bp): 20
  Entrez Gene: Col4a3bp (a.k.a. 2810404O15Rik, 9230101K08Rik, AU016711, CERT, GPBP)
  Promoter: U6
  Cloning method: Restriction Enzyme; 5′ cloning site Unknown (unknown if destroyed); 3′ cloning site Unknown (unknown if destroyed)
  Sequencing primers: 5′ gcctatttcccatgattccttc
Terms and licenses: Academic/Nonprofit Terms; Industry Terms: Not Available to Industry
Depositor comments: Please visit https://www.biorxiv.org/content/10.1101/2023.02.17.529028v1 for bioRxiv preprint.
How to cite: Lenti-guide-puro mCert1-1 was a gift from Suzanne Pfeffer (Addgene plasmid # 198487 ; http://n2t.net/addgene:198487 ; RRID:Addgene_198487)
